Addgene plasmid #64368: Limk1_pLVX-EF1-Cry2-mCherry
Purpose: lentiviral expression of Link1 and Cry2-mCherry
Depositing lab: Matthieu Piel. Depositing organization: Institut Curie.
Backbone
  Vector backbone: pLVX-EF1-Cry2-mCherry
  Vector type: Mammalian Expression, Lentiviral
Growth in bacteria
  Bacterial resistance: Ampicillin, 100 μg/mL
  Growth temperature: 37°C
  Growth strain: Stbl3
  Copy number: Unknown
Gene/Insert
  Gene/Insert name: Limk1
  Species: H. sapiens (human)
  Entrez Gene: LIMK1 (a.k.a. LIMK, LIMK-1)
  Promoter: EF1a
  Tag / fusion protein: Cry2-mCherry (C terminal on backbone)
  Cloning method: Unknown
  Sequencing primers: 5′ EF-1a-F
Terms and licenses: Academic/Nonprofit Terms; Industry Terms: Not Available to Industry
How to cite: Limk1_pLVX-EF1-Cry2-mCherry was a gift from Matthieu Piel (Addgene plasmid # 64368 ; http://n2t.net/addgene:64368 ; RRID:Addgene_64368)
