[The description below was written by a language model from this plasmid's Addgene catalogue record and pLannotate feature annotations shown in this document.]
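Description:
Limk1_pLVX-EF1-Cry2-mCherry is an HIV-1-based lentiviral transfer plasmid for mammalian expression, built on the pLVX-EF1-Cry2-mCherry backbone. It is propagated in E. coli through a high-copy ColE1/pUC-type origin with ampicillin selection (AmpR). The use of a recombination-deficient strain is consistent with the repeated LTR sequences. The viral portion contains the LTRs, the Ψ packaging signal with an adjoining gag fragment, the Rev response element for Rev-dependent nuclear export of the genomic RNA, the cPPT/CTS element, and a WPRE upstream of the 3' LTR to boost transcript expression. Nef-derived fragments annotated next to each LTR probably reflect the overlap of nef with the U3 region rather than a functional gene.

The payload is driven by the human EF-1α promoter with its intron A. It encodes CRY2PHR, the photolyase homology region of Arabidopsis cryptochrome 2, which binds CIB1 under blue light, followed by mCherry and then a LIMK1 sequence. The annotated LIMK1 segment spans only about 700 nt, split between a human match and a short Xenopus homology match. This suggests that a fragment of the human kinase, rather than the full-length coding sequence, is fused downstream of mCherry. The order also differs from the catalogue entry, which lists Cry2-mCherry as a C-terminal tag. LIMK1 phosphorylates and inactivates cofilin, stabilising actin filaments. A separate mouse PGK promoter drives PuroR for puromycin selection of transduced cells. The stated purpose is only lentiviral expression of Limk1 with Cry2-mCherry, but the design fits blue-light-controlled recruitment or clustering of a fluorescently trackable LIMK1 module.
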