Features (pLannotate 1.2.2; 28 found; start..end, strand, type, name):
    377..634     +  LTR            5' LTR (truncated): truncated 5' long terminal repeat (LTR) from HIV-1
    681..806     +  misc_feature   HIV-1 Ψ: packaging signal of human immunodeficiency virus type 1
    790..1128    +  CDS            HIV-1 gag (fragment): gag protein from human immunodeficiency virus 1; gag
   1303..1536    +  misc_feature   RRE: The Rev response element (RRE) of HIV-1 allows for Rev-dependent mRNA export from the nucleus to the cytoplasm.
   1913..2013    +  CDS            Rev (fragment): human immunodeficiency virus 1 (HIV-1) Rev protein; rev; enhances nuclear export of unspliced and incompletely spliced viral mRNAs
   2028..2143    +  misc_feature   cPPT/CTS: central polypurine tract and central termination sequence of HIV-1 (lacking the first T)
   2356..2567    +  promoter       EF-1α core promoter: core promoter for human elongation factor EF-1α
   2568..2681    +  intron         EF-1α intron A (fragment): intron upstream of the start codon of human EF-1α
   3307..3510    +  intron         EF-1α intron A: truncated intron upstream of the start codon of human EF-1α
   3525..3596    +  misc_feature   MCS (fragment): multiple cloning site
   3604..5097    +  CDS            CRY2PHR: N-terminal photolyase homology region of Arabidopsis thaliana cryptochrome 2 binds to CIB1 upon exposure to blue light (Kennedy et al., 2010)
   5122..5829    +  CDS            mCherry: mCherry is a basic (constitutively fluorescent) red fluorescent protein published in 2004, derived from Discosoma sp.. It is reported to be a very rapidly-maturing monomer with low acid sensitivity.
   5836..6468    +  CDS            LIMK1 (fragment): LIMK1_HUMAN - Also known as LIMK. Experimental evidence at protein level: Swiss-Prot protein existence level 1. [Isoform 3]: Has a dominant negative effect on actin cytoskeletal changes. Required for atypical chemokine receptor ACKR2- induced phosphorylation of cofilin (CFL1). From Homo sapiens (Human).
   6461..6556    +  CDS            limk1 (fragment): LIMK1_XENLA - Experimental evidence at transcript level: Swiss-Prot protein existence level 2. Protein kinase which regulates actin filament dynamics. Phosphorylates and inactivates the actin binding/depolymerizing factor cofilin, thereby stabilizing the actin cytoskeleton. From Xenopus laevis (African clawed frog).
   6583..7082    +  promoter       PGK promoter: mouse phosphoglycerate kinase 1 promoter
   7103..7702    +  CDS            PuroR: puromycin N-acetyltransferase; pac from Streptomyces alboniger; confers resistance to puromycin
   7716..8304    +  misc_feature   WPRE: woodchuck hepatitis virus posttranscriptional regulatory element
   8321..8839    +  CDS            nef (fragment): NEF_HV1BR - Experimental evidence at protein level: Swiss-Prot protein existence level 1. Extracellular Nef protein targets CD4(+) T-lymphocytes for apoptosis by interacting with CXCR4 surface receptors (PubMed:14990729). From Human immunodeficiency virus type 1 group M subtype B (isolate BRU/LAI) (HIV-1).
   8887..9144    +  LTR            5' LTR (truncated): truncated 5' long terminal repeat (LTR) from HIV-1
   9295..9317    -  protein_bind   lac operator (fragment): The lac repressor binds to the lac operator to inhibit transcription in E. coli. This inhibition can be relieved by adding lactose or isopropyl-β-D-thiogalactopyranoside (IPTG). lac repressor encoded by lacI
   9321..9351    -  promoter       lac promoter: promoter for the E. coli lac operon
   9366..9387    -  protein_bind   CAP binding site: CAP binding activates transcription in the presence of cAMP. E. coli catabolite activator protein
   9400..9492    -  CDS            lacI (fragment): lac repressor; lacI; The lac repressor binds to the lac operator to inhibit transcription in E. coli. This inhibition can be relieved by adding lactose or isopropyl-β-D-thiogalactopyranoside (IPTG).
   9675..10263   -  rep_origin     ori: high-copy-number ColE1/pMB1/pBR322/pUC origin of replication
  10434..11294   -  CDS            AmpR: β-lactamase; bla; confers resistance to ampicillin, carbenicillin, and related antibiotics
  11295..11399   -  promoter       AmpR promoter: bla
  11447..11581   +  polyA_signal   SV40 poly(A) signal: SV40 polyadenylation signal
  11748..329     +  CDS            nef (fragment) (across the origin): NEF_HV1BR - Experimental evidence at protein level: Swiss-Prot protein existence level 1. Extracellular Nef protein targets CD4(+) T-lymphocytes for apoptosis by interacting with CXCR4 surface receptors (PubMed:14990729). From Human immunodeficiency virus type 1 group M subtype B (isolate BRU/LAI) (HIV-1).
>Addgene plasmid #64368 | Limk1_pLVX-EF1-Cry2-mCherry | addgene full sequence | sequence record 486657 | Addgene Long Read Sequencing Result
TGGAAGGGCTAATTCACTCCCAAAGAAGACAAGATATCCTTGATCTGTGGATCTACCACACACAAGGCTA
CTTCCCTGATTAGCAGAACTACACACCAGGGCCAGGGGTCAGATATCCACTGACCTTTGGATGGTGCTAC
AAGCTAGTACCAGTTGAGCCAGATAAGGTAGAAGAGGCCAATAAAGGAGAGAACACCAGCTTGTTACACC
CTGTGAGCCTGCATGGGATGGATGACCCGGAGAGAGAAGTGTTAGAGTGGAGGTTTGACAGCCGCCTAGC
ATTTCATCACGTGGCCCGAGAGCTGCATCCGGAGTACTTCAAGAACTGCTGATATCGAGCTTGCTACAAG
GGACTTTCCGCTGGGGACTTTCCAGGGAGGCGTGGCCTGGGCGGGACTGGGGAGTGGCGAGCCCTCAGAT
CCTGCATATAAGCAGCTGCTTTTTGCCTGTACTGGGTCTCTCTGGTTAGACCAGATCTGAGCCTGGGAGC
TCTCTGGCTAACTAGGGAACCCACTGCTTAAGCCTCAATAAAGCTTGCCTTGAGTGCTTCAAGTAGTGTG
TGCCCGTCTGTTGTGTGACTCTGGTAACTAGAGATCCCTCAGACCCTTTTAGTCAGTGTGGAAAATCTCT
AGCAGTGGCGCCCGAACAGGGACTTGAAAGCGAAAGGGAAACCAGAGGAGCTCTCTCGACGCAGGACTCG
GCTTGCTGAAGCGCGCACGGCAAGAGGCGAGGGGCGGCGACTGGTGAGTACGCCAAAAATTTTGACTAGC
GGAGGCTAGAAGGAGAGAGATGGGTGCGAGAGCGTCAGTATTAAGCGGGGGAGAATTAGATCGCGATGGG
AAAAAATTCGGTTAAGGCCAGGGGGAAAGAAAAAATATAAATTAAAACATATAGTATGGGCAAGCAGGGA
GCTAGAACGATTCGCAGTTAATCCTGGCCTGTTAGAAACATCAGAAGGCTGTAGACAAATACTGGGACAG
CTACAACCATCCCTTCAGACAGGATCAGAAGAACTTAGATCATTATATAATACAGTAGCAACCCTCTATT
GTGTGCATCAAAGGATAGAGATAAAAGACACCAAGGAAGCTTTAGACAAGATAGAGGAAGAGCAAAACAA
AAGTAAGACCACCGCACAGCAAGCGGCCGGCCGCTGATCTTCAGACCTGGAGGAGGAGATATGAGGGACA
ATTGGAGAAGTGAATTATATAAATATAAAGTAGTAAAAATTGAACCATTAGGAGTAGCACCCACCAAGGC
AAAGAGAAGAGTGGTGCAGAGAGAAAAAAGAGCAGTGGGAATAGGAGCTTTGTTCCTTGGGTTCTTGGGA
GCAGCAGGAAGCACTATGGGCGCAGCGTCAATGACGCTGACGGTACAGGCCAGACAATTATTGTCTGGTA
TAGTGCAGCAGCAGAACAATTTGCTGAGGGCTATTGAGGCGCAACAGCATCTGTTGCAACTCACAGTCTG
GGGCATCAAGCAGCTCCAGGCAAGAATCCTGGCTGTGGAAAGATACCTAAAGGATCAACAGCTCCTGGGG
ATTTGGGGTTGCTCTGGAAAACTCATTTGCACCACTGCTGTGCCTTGGAATGCTAGTTGGAGTAATAAAT
CTCTGGAACAGATTTGGAATCACACGACCTGGATGGAGTGGGACAGAGAAATTAACAATTACACAAGCTT
AATACACTCCTTAATTGAAGAATCGCAAAACCAGCAAGAAAAGAATGAACAAGAATTATTGGAATTAGAT
AAATGGGCAAGTTTGTGGAATTGGTTTAACATAACAAATTGGCTGTGGTATATAAAATTATTCATAATGA
TAGTAGGAGGCTTGGTAGGTTTAAGAATAGTTTTTGCTGTACTTTCTATAGTGAATAGAGTTAGGCAGGG
ATATTCACCATTATCGTTTCAGACCCACCTCCCAACCCCGAGGGGACCCGACAGGCCCGAAGGAATAGAA
GAAGAAGGTGGAGAGAGAGACAGAGACAGATCCATTCGATTAGTGAACGGATCTCGACGGTATCGCCTTT
AAAAGAAAAGGGGGGATTGGGGGGTACAGTGCAGGGGAAAGAATAGTAGACATAATAGCAACAGACATAC
AAACTAAAGAATTACAAAAACAAATTACAAAAATTCAAAATTTTCGGGTTTATTACAGGGACAGCAGAGA
TCCAGTTTATCGATGAGTAATTCATACAAAAGGACTCGCCCCTGCCTTGGGGAATCCCAGGGACCGTCGT
TAAACTCCCACTAACGTAGAACCCAGAGATCGCTGCGTTCCCGCCCCCTCACCCGCCCGCTCTCGTCATC
ACTGAGGTGGAGAAGAGCATGCGTGAGGCTCCGGTGCCCGTCAGTGGGCAGAGCGCACATCGCCCACAGT
CCCCGAGAAGTTGGGGGGAGGGGTCGGCAATTGAACCGGTGCCTAGAGAAGGTGGCGCGGGGTAAACTGG
GAAAGTGATGTCGTGTACTGGCTCCGCCTTTTTCCCGAGGGTGGGGGAGAACCGTATATAAGTGCAGTAG
TCGCCGTGAACGTTCTTTTTCGCAACGGGTTTGCCGCCAGAACACAGGTAAGTGCCGTGTGTGGTTCCCG
CGGGCCTGGCCTCTTTACGGGTTATGGCCCTTGCGTGCCTTGAATTACTTCCACGCCCCTGGCTGCAGTA
CGTGATTCTTGATCCCGAGCTTCGGGTTGGAAGTGGGTGGGAGAGTTCGAGGCCTTGCGCTTAAGGAGCC
CCTTCGCCTCGTGCTTGAGTTGAGGCCTGGCTTGGGCGCTGGGGCCGCCGCGTGCGAATCTGGTGGCACC
TTCGCGCCTGTCTCGCTGCTTTCGATAAGTCTCTAGCCATTTAAAATTTTTGATGACCTGCTGCGACGCT
TTTTTTCTGGCAAGATAGTCTTGTAAATGCGGGCCAAGATCTGCACACTGGTATTTCGGTTTTTGGGGCC
GCGGGCGGCGACGGGGCCCGTGCGTCCCAGCGCACATGTTCGGCGAGGCGGGGCCTGCGAGCGCGGCCAC
CGAGAATCGGACGGGGGTAGTCTCAAGCTGGCCGGCCTGCTCTGGTGCCTGGCCTCGCGCCGCCGTGTAT
CGCCCCGCCCTGGGCGGCAAGGCTGGCCCGGTCGGCACCAGTTGCGTGAGCGGAAAGATGGCCGCTTCCC
GGCCCTGCTGCAGGGAGCTCAAAATGGAGGACGCGGCGCTCGGGAGAGCGGGCGGGTGAGTCACCCACAC
AAAGGAAAAGGGCCTTTCCGTCCTCAGCCGTCGCTTCATGTGACTCCACGGAGTACCGGGCGCCGTCCAG
GCACCTCGATTAGTTCTCGAGCTTTTGGAGTACGTCGTCTTTAGGTTGGGGGGAGGGGTTTTATGCGATG
GAGTTTCCCCACACTGAGTGGGTGGAGACTGAAGTTAGGCCAGCTTGGCACTTGATGTAATTCTCCTTGG
AATTTGCCCTTTTTGAGTTTGGATCTTGGTTCATTCTCAAGCCTCAGACAGTGGTTCAAAGTTTTTTTCT
TCCATTTCAGGTGTCGTGAGGATCGCTAGCGCTACCGGACTCAGATCTCGAGCTCAAGCTTCGAATTCTG
CAGTCGACGGTACCGCGGGCCCGGGAGGCCACCATGAAGATGGACAAAAAGACTATAGTTTGGTTTAGAA
GAGACCTAAGGATTGAGGATAATCCTGCATTAGCAGCAGCTGCTCACGAAGGATCTGTTTTTCCTGTCTT
CATTTGGTGTCCTGAAGAAGAAGGACAGTTTTATCCTGGAAGAGCTTCAAGATGGTGGATGAAACAATCA
CTTGCTCACTTATCTCAATCCTTGAAGGCTCTTGGATCTGACCTCACTTTAATCAAAACCCACAACACGA
TTTCAGCGATCTTGGATTGTATCCGCGTTACCGGTGCTACAAAAGTCGTCTTTAACCACCTCTATGATCC
TGTTTCGTTAGTTCGGGACCATACCGTAAAGGAGAAGCTGGTGGAACGTGGGATCTCTGTGCAAAGCTAC
AATGGAGATCTATTGTATGAACCGTGGGAGATATACTGCGAAAAGGGCAAACCTTTTACGAGTTTCAATT
CTTACTGGAAGAAATGCTTAGATATGTCGATTGAATCCGTTATGCTTCCTCCTCCTTGGCGGTTGATGCC
AATAACTGCAGCGGCTGAAGCGATTTGGGCGTGTTCGATTGAAGAACTAGGGCTGGAGAATGAGGCCGAG
AAACCGAGCAATGCGTTGTTAACTAGAGCTTGGTCTCCAGGATGGAGCAATGCTGATAAGTTACTAAATG
AGTTCATCGAGAAGCAGTTGATAGATTATGCAAAGAACAGCAAGAAAGTTGTTGGGAATTCTACTTCACT
ACTTTCTCCGTATCTCCATTTCGGGGAAATAAGCGTCAGACACGTTTTCCAGTGTGCCCGGATGAAACAA
ATTATATGGGCAAGAGATAAGAACAGTGAAGGAGAAGAAAGTGCAGATCTTTTTCTTAGGGGAATCGGTT
TAAGAGAGTATTCTCGGTATATATGTTTCAACTTCCCGTTTACTCACGAGCAATCGTTGTTGAGTCATCT
TCGGTTTTTCCCTTGGGATGCTGATGTTGATAAGTTCAAGGCCTGGAGACAAGGCAGGACCGGTTATCCG
TTGGTGGATGCCGGAATGAGAGAGCTTTGGGCTACCGGATGGATGCATAACAGAATAAGAGTGATTGTTT
CAAGCTTTGCTGTGAAGTTTCTTCTCCTTCCATGGAAATGGGGAATGAAGTATTTCTGGGATACACTTTT
GGATGCTGATTTGGAATGTGACATCCTTGGCTGGCAGTATATCTCTGGGAGTATCCCCGATGGCCACGAG
CTTGATCGCTTGGACAATCCCGCGTTACAAGGCGCCAAATATGACCCAGAAGGTGAGTACATAAGGCAAT
GGCTTCCCGAGCTTGCGAGATTGCCAACTGAATGGATCCATCATCCATGGGACGCTCCTTTAACCGTACT
CAAAGCTTCTGGTGTGGAACTCGGAACAAACTATGCGAAACCCATTGTAGACATCGACACAGCTCGTGAG
CTACTAGCTAAAGCTATTTCAAGAACCCGTGAAGCACAGATCATGATCGGAGCAGCAGCCCGGGATCCAC
CGGTCGCCACCATGGTGAGCAAGGGCGAGGAGGATAACATGGCCATCATCAAGGAGTTCATGCGCTTCAA
GGTGCACATGGAGGGCTCCGTGAACGGCCACGAGTTCGAGATCGAGGGCGAGGGCGAGGGCCGCCCCTAC
GAGGGCACCCAGACCGCCAAGCTGAAGGTGACCAAGGGTGGCCCCCTGCCCTTCGCCTGGGACATCCTGT
CCCCTCAGTTCATGTACGGCTCCAAGGCCTACGTGAAGCACCCCGCCGACATCCCCGACTACTTGAAGCT
GTCCTTCCCCGAGGGCTTCAAGTGGGAGCGCGTGATGAACTTCGAGGACGGCGGCGTGGTGACCGTGACC
CAGGACTCCTCCCTGCAGGACGGCGAGTTCATCTACAAGGTGAAGCTGCGCGGCACCAACTTCCCCTCCG
ACGGCCCCGTAATGCAGAAGAAGACCATGGGCTGGGAGGCCTCCTCCGAGCGGATGTACCCCGAGGACGG
CGCCCTGAAGGGCGAGATCAAGCAGAGGCTGAAGCTGAAGGACGGCGGCCACTACGACGCTGAGGTCAAG
ACCACCTACAAGGCCAAGAAGCCCGTGCAGCTGCCCGGCGCCTACAACGTCAACATCAAGTTGGACATCA
CCTCCCACAACGAGGACTACACCATCGTGGAACAGTACGAACGCGCCGAGGGCCGCCACTCCACCGGCGG
CATGGACGAGCTGTACAAGCCTAGGATGAGGTTGACGCTACTTTGTTGCACCTGGAGGGAAGAACGTATG
GGAGAGGAAGGAAGCGAGTTGCCCGTGTGTGCAAGCTGCGGCCAGAGGATCTATGATGGCCAGTACCTCC
AGGCCCTGAACGCGGACTGGCACGCAGACTGCTTCAGGTGTTGTGACTGCAGTGCCTCCCTGTCGCACCA
GTACTATGAGAAGGATGGGCAGCTCTTCTGCAAGAAGGACTACTGGGCCCGCTATGGCGAGTCCTGCCAT
GGGTGCTCTGAGCAAATCACCAAGGGACTGGTTATGGTGGCTGGGGAGCTGAAGTACCACCCCGAGTGTT
TCATCTGCCTCACGTGTGGGACCTTTATCGGTGACGGGGACACCTACACGCTGGTGGAGCACTCCAAGCT
GTACTGCGGGCACTGCTACTACCAGACTGTGGTGACCCCCGTCATCGAGCAGATCCTGCCTGACTCCCCT
GGCTCCCACCTGCCCCACACCGTCACCCTGGTGTCCATCCCAGCCTCATCTCATGGCAAGCGTGGACTTT
CAGTCTCCATTGACCCCCCGCACGGCCCACCGGGCTGTGGCACCGAGCACTCACACACCGTCCGCGTCCA
GGGAGTGGATCCCGGGCTGCATGAGCCCAGATGTGAAGAATTCCATCCACGTCGGAGACCGGATCTTGGA
AATCAATGGCACGCCCATCCGAAATGTGCCCCTGGACGAGATTGAGCGGCCGCGACTCTAGATAATTCTA
CCGGGTAGGGGAGGCGCTTTTCCCAAGGCAGTCTGGAGCATGCGCTTTAGCAGCCCCGCTGGGCACTTGG
CGCTACACAAGTGGCCTCTGGCCTCGCACACATTCCACATCCACCGGTAGGCGCCAACCGGCTCCGTTCT
TTGGTGGCCCCTTCGCGCCACCTTCTACTCCTCCCCTAGTCAGGAAGTTCCCCCCCGCCCCGCAGCTCGC
GTCGTGCAGGACGTGACAAATGGAAGTAGCACGTCTCACTAGTCTCGTGCAGATGGACAGCACCGCTGAG
CAATGGAAGCGGGTAGGCCTTTGGGGCAGCGGCCAATAGCAGCTTTGCTCCTTCGCTTTCTGGGCTCAGA
GGCTGGGAAGGGGTGGGTCCGGGGGCGGGCTCAGGGGCGGGCTCAGGGGCGGGGCGGGCGCCCGAAGGTC
CTCCGGAGGCCCGGCATTCTGCACGCTTCAAAAGCGCACGTCTGCCGCGCTGTTCTCCTCTTCCTCATCT
CCGGGCCTTTCGACCTGCAGCCCAAGCTTACCATGACCGAGTACAAGCCCACGGTGCGCCTCGCCACCCG
CGACGACGTCCCCAGGGCCGTACGCACCCTCGCCGCCGCGTTCGCCGACTACCCCGCCACGCGCCACACC
GTCGATCCGGACCGCCACATCGAGCGGGTCACCGAGCTGCAAGAACTCTTCCTCACGCGCGTCGGGCTCG
ACATCGGCAAGGTGTGGGTCGCGGACGACGGCGCCGCGGTGGCGGTCTGGACCACGCCGGAGAGCGTCGA
AGCGGGGGCGGTGTTCGCCGAGATCGGCCCGCGCATGGCCGAGTTGAGCGGTTCCCGGCTGGCCGCGCAG
CAACAGATGGAAGGCCTCCTGGCGCCGCACCGGCCCAAGGAGCCCGCGTGGTTCCTGGCCACCGTCGGCG
TCTCGCCCGACCACCAGGGCAAGGGTCTGGGCAGCGCCGTCGTGCTCCCCGGAGTGGAGGCGGCCGAGCG
CGCCGGGGTGCCCGCCTTCCTGGAGACCTCCGCGCCCCGCAACCTCCCCTTCTACGAGCGGCTCGGCTTC
ACCGTCACCGCCGACGTCGAGGTGCCCGAAGGACCGCGCACCTGGTGCATGACCCGCAAGCCCGGTGCCT
GACCGCGTCTGGAACAATCAACCTCTGGATTACAAAATTTGTGAAAGATTGACTGGTATTCTTAACTATG
TTGCTCCTTTTACGCTATGTGGATACGCTGCTTTAATGCCTTTGTATCATGCTATTGCTTCCCGTATGGC
TTTCATTTTCTCCTCCTTGTATAAATCCTGGTTGCTGTCTCTTTATGAGGAGTTGTGGCCCGTTGTCAGG
CAACGTGGCGTGGTGTGCACTGTGTTTGCTGACGCAACCCCCACTGGTTGGGGCATTGCCACCACCTGTC
AGCTCCTTTCCGGGACTTTCGCTTTCCCCCTCCCTATTGCCACGGCGGAACTCATCGCCGCCTGCCTTGC
CCGCTGCTGGACAGGGGCTCGGCTGTTGGGCACTGACAATTCCGTGGTGTTGTCGGGGAAGCTGACGTCC
TTTCCATGGCTGCTCGCCTGTGTTGCCACCTGGATTCTGCGCGGGACGTCCTTCTGCTACGTCCCTTCGG
CCCTCAATCCAGCGGACCTTCCTTCCCGCGGCCTGCTGCCGGCTCTGCGGCCTCTTCCGCGTCTTCGCCT
TCGCCCTCAGACGAGTCGGATCTCCCTTTGGGCCGCCTCCCCGCCTGGAATTAATTCTGCAGTCGAGACC
TAGAAAAACATGGAGCAATCACAAGTAGCAATACAGCAGCTACCAATGCTGATTGTGCCTGGCTAGAAGC
ACAAGAGGAGGAGGAGGTGGGTTTTCCAGTCACACCTCAGGTACCTTTAAGACCAATGACTTACAAGGCA
GCTGTAGATCTTAGCCACTTTTTAAAAGAAAAGAGGGGACTGGAAGGGCTAATTCACTCCCAACGAAGAC
AAGATATCCTTGATCTGTGGATCTACCACACACAAGGCTACTTCCCTGATTAGCAGAACTACACACCAGG
GCCAGGGGTCAGATATCCACTGACCTTTGGATGGTGCTACAAGCTAGTACCAGTTGAGCCAGATAAGGTA
GAAGAGGCCAATAAAGGAGAGAACACCAGCTTGTTACACCCTGTGAGCCTGCATGGGATGGATGACCCGG
AGAGAGAAGTGTTAGAGTGGAGGTTTGACAGCCGCCTAGCATTTCATCACGTGGCCCGAGAGCTGCATCC
GGAGTACTTCAAGAACTGCTGATATCGAGCTTGCTACAAGGGACTTTCCGCTGGGGACTTTCCAGGGAGG
CGTGGCCTGGGCGGGACTGGGGAGTGGCGAGCCCTCAGATCCTGCATATAAGCAGCTGCTTTTTGCCTGT
ACTGGGTCTCTCTGGTTAGACCAGATCTGAGCCTGGGAGCTCTCTGGCTAACTAGGGAACCCACTGCTTA
AGCCTCAATAAAGCTTGCCTTGAGTGCTTCAAGTAGTGTGTGCCCGTCTGTTGTGTGACTCTGGTAACTA
GAGATCCCTCAGACCCTTTTAGTCAGTGTGGAAAATCTCTAGCAGTAGTAGTTCATGTCATCTTATTATT
CAGTATTTATAACTTGCAAAGAAATGAATATCAGAGAGTGAGAGGCCTTGACATTGCTAGCGTTTTACCG
TCGACCTCTAGCTAGAGCTTGGCGTAATCATGGTCATAGCTGTTTCCTGTGTGAAATTGTTATCCGCTCA
CAATTCCACACAACATACGAGCCGGAAGCATAAAGTGTAAAGCCTGGGGTGCCTAATGAGTGAGCTAACT
CACATTAATTGCGTTGCGCTCACTGCCCGCTTTCCAGTCGGGAAACCTGTCGTGCCAGCTGCATTAATGA
ATCGGCCAACGCGCGGGGAGAGGCGGTTTGCGTATTGGGCGCTCTTCCGCTTCCTCGCTCACTGACTCGC
TGCGCTCGGTCGTTCGGCTGCGGCGAGCGGTATCAGCTCACTCAAAGGCGGTAATACGGTTATCCACAGA
ATCAGGGGATAACGCAGGAAAGAACATGTGAGCAAAAGGCCAGCAAAAGGCCAGGAACCGTAAAAAGGCC
GCGTTGCTGGCGTTTTTCCATAGGCTCCGCCCCCCTGACGAGCATCACAAAAATCGACGCTCAAGTCAGA
GGTGGCGAAACCCGACAGGACTATAAAGATACCAGGCGTTTCCCCCTGGAAGCTCCCTCGTGCGCTCTCC
TGTTCCGACCCTGCCGCTTACCGGATACCTGTCCGCCTTTCTCCCTTCGGGAAGCGTGGCGCTTTCTCAT
AGCTCACGCTGTAGGTATCTCAGTTCGGTGTAGGTCGTTCGCTCCAAGCTGGGCTGTGTGCACGAACCCC
CCGTTCAGCCCGACCGCTGCGCCTTATCCGGTAACTATCGTCTTGAGTCCAACCCGGTAAGACACGACTT
ATCGCCACTGGCAGCAGCCACTGGTAACAGGATTAGCAGAGCGAGGTATGTAGGCGGTGCTACAGAGTTC
TTGAAGTGGTGGCCTAACTACGGCTACACTAGAAGAACAGTATTTGGTATCTGCGCTCTGCTGAAGCCAG
TTACCTTCGGAAAAAGAGTTGGTAGCTCTTGATCCGGCAAACAAACCACCGCTGGTAGCGGTGGTTTTTT
TGTTTGCAAGCAGCAGATTACGCGCAGAAAAAAAGGATCTCAAGAAGATCCTTTGATCTTTTCTACGGGG
TCTGACGCTCAGTGGAACGAAAACTCACGTTAAGGGATTTTGGTCATGAGATTATCAAAAAGGATCTTCA
CCTAGATCCTTTTAAATTAAAAATGAAGTTTTAAATCAATCTAAAGTATATATGAGTAAACTTGGTCTGA
CAGTTACCAATGCTTAATCAGTGAGGCACCTATCTCAGCGATCTGTCTATTTCGTTCATCCATAGTTGCC
TGACTCCCCGTCGTGTAGATAACTACGATACGGGAGGGCTTACCATCTGGCCCCAGTGCTGCAATGATAC
CGCGAGACCCACGCTCACCGGCTCCAGATTTATCAGCAATAAACCAGCCAGCCGGAAGGGCCGAGCGCAG
AAGTGGTCCTGCAACTTTATCCGCCTCCATCCAGTCTATTAATTGTTGCCGGGAAGCTAGAGTAAGTAGT
TCGCCAGTTAATAGTTTGCGCAACGTTGTTGCCATTGCTACAGGCATCGTGGTGTCACGCTCGTCGTTTG
GTATGGCTTCATTCAGCTCCGGTTCCCAACGATCAAGGCGAGTTACATGATCCCCCATGTTGTGCAAAAA
AGCGGTTAGCTCCTTCGGTCCTCCGATCGTTGTCAGAAGTAAGTTGGCCGCAGTGTTATCACTCATGGTT
ATGGCAGCACTGCATAATTCTCTTACTGTCATGCCATCCGTAAGATGCTTTTCTGTGACTGGTGAGTACT
CAACCAAGTCATTCTGAGAATAGTGTATGCGGCGACCGAGTTGCTCTTGCCCGGCGTCAATACGGGATAA
TACCGCGCCACATAGCAGAACTTTAAAAGTGCTCATCATTGGAAAACGTTCTTCGGGGCGAAAACTCTCA
AGGATCTTACCGCTGTTGAGATCCAGTTCGATGTAACCCACTCGTGCACCCAACTGATCTTCAGCATCTT
TTACTTTCACCAGCGTTTCTGGGTGAGCAAAAACAGGAAGGCAAAATGCCGCAAAAAAGGGAATAAGGGC
GACACGGAAATGTTGAATACTCATACTCTTCCTTTTTCAATATTATTGAAGCATTTATCAGGGTTATTGT
CTCATGAGCGGATACATATTTGAATGTATTTAGAAAAATAAACAAATAGGGGTTCCGCGCACATTTCCCC
GAAAAGTGCCACCTGACGTCGACGGATCGGGAGATCAACTTGTTTATTGCAGCTTATAATGGTTACAAAT
AAAGCAATAGCATCACAAATTTCACAAATAAAGCATTTTTTTCACTGCATTCTAGTTGTGGTTTGTCCAA
ACTCATCAATGTATCTTATCATGTCTGGATCAACTGGATAACTCAAGCTAACCAAAATCATCCCAAACTT
CCCACCCCATACCCTATTACCACTGCCAATTACCTGTGGTTTCATTTACTCTAAACCTGTGATTCCTCTG
AATTATTTTCATTTTAAAGAAATTGTATTTGTTAAATATGTACTACAAACTTAGTAGT
