>Addgene plasmid #64368 | Limk1_pLVX-EF1-Cry2-mCherry | addgene partial sequence | sequence record 110748 | pLenti-F 5'-TTTTGAGTTTGGATCTTGGT-3'
AAGTTTTTTTCTTCCATTTCAGGGTGTCGTGAGGATCGCTAGCGCTACCGGACTCAGCATCTCGAGCTCA
AGCTTCGAATTCTGCAGTCGACGGTACCGCGGGCCCGGGAGGCCACCATGAAGATGGACAAAAAGACTAT
AGTTTGGTTTAGAAGAGACCTAAGGATTGAGGATAATCCTGCATTAGCAGCAGCTGCTCACGAAGGATCT
GTTTTTCCTGTCTTCATTTGGTGTCCTGAAGAAGAAGGACAGTTTTATCCTGGAAGAGCTTCAAGATGGT
GGATGAAACAATCACTTGCTCACTTATCTCAATCCTTGAAGGCTCTTGGATCTGACCTCACTTTAATCAA
AACCCACAACACGATTTCAGCGATCTTGGATTGTATCCGCGTTACCGGTGCTACAAAAGTCGTCTTTAAC
CACCTCTATGATCCTGTTTCGTTAGTTCGGGACCATACCGTAAAGGAGAAGCTGGTGGAACGTGGGATCT
CTGTGCAAAGCTACAATGGAGATCTATTGTATGAACCGTGGGAGATATACTGCGAAAAGGGCAAACCTTT
TACGAGTTTCAATTCTTACTGGAAGAAATGCTTAGATATGTCGATTGAATCCGTTATGCTTCCTCCTCCT
TGGCGGTTGATGCCAATAACTGCAGCGGCTGAAGCGATTTGGGCGTGTTCGATTGAAGAACTAGGGCTGG
AGAATGAGGCCGAGAAACCGAGCAATGCGTTGTTAACTAGAGCTTGGTCTCC
