>Addgene plasmid #64368 | Limk1_pLVX-EF1-Cry2-mCherry | addgene partial sequence | sequence record 110750 | pPHAGE-3 5'-GCT CCA GAC TGC CTT GGG AAA AGC-3'
TCTAGAGTCGCGGCCGCTCAATCTCGTCCAGGGGCACATTTCGGATGGGCGTGCCATTGATTTCCAAGAT
CCGGTCTCCGACGTGGATGGAATTCTTCACATCTGGGCTCATGCAGCCCGGGATCCACTCCCTGGACGCG
GACGGTGTGTGAGTGCTCGGTGCCACAGCCCGGTGGGCCGTGCGGGGGGTCAATGGAGACTGAAAGTCCA
CGCTTGCCATGAGATGAGGCTGGGATGGACACCAGGGTGACGGTGTGGGGCAGGTGGGAGCCAGGGGAGT
CAGGCAGGATCTGCTCGATGACGGGGGTCACCACAGTCTGGTAGTAGCAGTGCCCGCAGTACAGCTTGGA
GTGCTCCACCAGCGTGTAGGTGTCCCCGTCACCGATAAAGGTCCCACACGTGAGGCAGATGAAACACTCG
GGGTGGTACTTCAGCTCCCCAGCCACCATAACCAGTCCCTTGGTGATTTGCTCAGAGCACCCATGGCAGG
ACTCGCCATAGCGGGCCCAGTAGTCCTTCTTGCAGAAGAGCTGCCCATCCTTCTCATAGTACTGGTGCGA
CAGGGAGGCACTGCAGTCACAACACCTGAAGCAGTCTGCGTGCCAGTCCGCGTTCAGGGCCTGGAGGTAC
TGGCCATCATAGATCCTCTGGCCGCAGCTTGCACACACGGGCAACTCGCTTCCTTCCTCTCCCATACGTT
CTTCCCTCCAGGTGCAACAAAGTAGCGTCAACCTCATCCTAGGCTTGTACAGCTCGTCCATGCCGCCGGT
GGAGTGGCGGCCCTCGGCGCGTTCGTACTGTTCCACGATGGTGTAGTCCTCGTTGTG
